>Addgene plasmid #200479 | pKLV2-U6gRNA5(CXCR4-E1(16))-PGKpuro2ABFP-W | addgene full sequence | sequence record 418723 | Addgene NGS Result
ACGACCCCCGCCCATTGACGTCAATAATGACGTATGTTCCCATAGTAACGCCAATAGGGACTTTCCATTG
ACGTCAATGGGTGGAGTATTTACGGTAAACTGCCCACTTGGCAGTACATCAAGTGTATCATATGCCAAGT
ACGCCCCCTATTGACGTCAATGACGGTAAATGGCCCGCCTGGCATTATGCCCAGTACATGACCTTATGGG
ACTTTCCTACTTGGCAGTACATCTACGTATTAGTCATCGCTATTACCATGGTGATGCGGTTTTGGCAGTA
CATCAATGGGCGTGGATAGCGGTTTGACTCACGGGGATTTCCAAGTCTCCACCCCATTGACGTCAATGGG
AGTTTGTTTTGGCACCAAAATCAACGGGACTTTCCAAAATGTCGTAACAACTCCGCCCCATTGACGCAAA
TGGGCGGTAGGCGTGTACGGTGGGAGGTCTATATAAGCAGCGCGTTTTGCCTGTACTGGGTCTCTCTGGT
TAGACCAGATCTGAGCCTGGGAGCTCTCTGGCTAACTAGGGAACCCACTGCTTAAGCCTCAATAAAGCTT
GCCTTGAGTGCTTCAAGTAGTGTGTGCCCGTCTGTTGTGTGACTCTGGTAACTAGAGATCCCTCAGACCC
TTTTAGTCAGTGTGGAAAATCTCTAGCAGTGGCGCCCGAACAGGGACTTGAAAGCGAAAGGGAAACCAGA
GGAGCTCTCTCGACGCAGGACTCGGCTTGCTGAAGCGCGCACGGCAAGAGGCGAGGGGCGGCGACTGGTG
AGTACGCCAAAAATTTTGACTAGCGGAGGCTAGAAGGAGAGAGATGGGTGCGAGAGCGTCAGTATTAAGC
GGGGGAGAATTAGATCGCGATGGGAAAAAATTCGGTTAAGGCCAGGGGGAAAGAAAAAATATAAATTAAA
ACATATAGTATGGGCAAGCAGGGAGCTAGAACGATTCGCAGTTAATCCTGGCCTGTTAGAAACATCAGAA
GGCTGTAGACAAATACTGGGACAGCTACAACCATCCCTTCAGACAGGATCAGAAGAACTTAGATCATTAT
ATAATACAGTAGCAACCCTCTATTGTGTGCATCAAAGGATAGAGATAAAAGACACCAAGGAAGCTTTAGA
CAAGATAGAGGAAGAGCAAAACAAAAGTAAGACCACCGCACAGCAAGCGGCCGGCCGCGCTGATCTTCAG
ACCTGGAGGAGGAGATATGAGGGACAATTGGAGAAGTGAATTATATAAATATAAAGTAGTAAAAATTGAA
CCATTAGGAGTAGCACCCACCAAGGCAAAGAGAAGAGTGGTGCAGAGAGAAAAAAGAGCAGTGGGAATAG
GAGCTTTGTTCCTTGGGTTCTTGGGAGCAGCAGGAAGCACTATGGGCGCAGCGTCAATGACGCTGACGGT
ACAGGCCAGACAATTATTGTCTGGTATAGTGCAGCAGCAGAACAATTTGCTGAGGGCTATTGAGGCGCAA
CAGCATCTGTTGCAACTCACAGTCTGGGGCATCAAGCAGCTCCAGGCAAGAATCCTGGCTGTGGAAAGAT
ACCTAAAGGATCAACAGCTCCTGGGGATTTGGGGTTGCTCTGGAAAACTCATTTGCACCACTGCTGTGCC
TTGGAATGCTAGTTGGAGTAATAAATCTCTGGAACAGATTTGGAATCACACGACCTGGATGGAGTGGGAC
AGAGAAATTAACAATTACACAAGCTTAATACACTCCTTAATTGAAGAATCGCAAAACCAGCAAGAAAAGA
ATGAACAAGAATTATTGGAATTAGATAAATGGGCAAGTTTGTGGAATTGGTTTAACATAACAAATTGGCT
GTGGTATATAAAATTATTCATAATGATAGTAGGAGGCTTGGTAGGTTTAAGAATAGTTTTTGCTGTACTT
TCTATAGTGAATAGAGTTAGGCAGGGATATTCACCATTATCGTTTCAGACCCACCTCCCAACCCCGAGGG
GACCCGACAGGCCCGAAGGAATAGAAGAAGAAGGTGGAGAGAGAGACAGAGACAGATCCATTCGATTAGT
GAACGGATCGGCACTGCGTGCGCCAATTCTGCAGACAAATGGCAGTATTCATCCACAATTTTAAAAGAAA
AGGGGGGATTGGGGGGTACAGTGCAGGGGAAAGAATAGTAGACATAATAGCAACAGACATACAAACTAAA
GAATTACAAAAACAAATTACAAAAATTCAAAATTTTCGGGTTTATTACAGGGACAGCAGAGATCCAGTTT
GGTTAGTACCGGGCCCTACGCGTCCAAGGTCGGGCAGGAAGAGGGCCTATTTCCCATGATTCCTTCATAT
TTGCATATACGATACAAGGCTGTTAGAGAGATAATTAGAATTAATTTGACTGTAAACACAAAGATATTAG
TACAAAATACGTGACGTAGAAAGTAATAATTTCTTGGGTAGTTTGCAGTTTTAAAATTATGTTTTAAAAT
GGACTATCATATGCTTACCGTAACTTGAAAGTATTTCGATTTCTTGGCTTTATATATCTTGTGGAAAGGA
CGAAACACCGGCCAATCGTGCTGGTAGTGGTTTAAGAGCTATGCTGGAAACAGCATAGCAAGTTTAAATA
AGGCTAGTCCGTTATCAACTTGAAAAAGTGGCACCGAGTCGGTGCTTTTTTTGGATCCAATTCTACCGGG
TAGGGGAGGCGCTTTTCCCAAGGCAGTCTGGAGCATGCGCTTTAGCAGCCCCGCTGGGCACTTGGCGCTA
CACAAGTGGCCTCTGGCCTCGCACACATTCCACATCCACCGGTAGGCGCCAACCGGCTCCGTTCTTTGGT
GGCCCCTTCGCGCCACCTTCTACTCCTCCCCTAGTCAGGAAGTTCCCCCCCGCCCCGCAGCTCGCGTCGT
GCAGGACGTGACAAATGGAAGTAGCACGTCTCACTAGTCTCGTGCAGATGGACAGCACCGCTGAGCAATG
GAAGCGGGTAGGCCTTTGGGGCAGCGGCCAATAGCAGCTTTGCTCCTTCGCTTTCTGGGCTCAGAGGCTG
GGAAGGGGTGGGTCCGGGGGCGGGCTCAGGGGCGGGCTCAGGGGCGGGGCGGGCGCCCGAAGGTCCTCCG
GAGGCCCGGCATTCTGCACGCTTCAAAAGCGCACGTCTGCCGCGCTGTTCTCCTCTTCCTCATCTCCGGG
CCTTTCGACCTGCATCCATCTAGATCTCGAGCAGCTGAAGCTTACCATGACCGAGTACAAGCCCACGGTG
CGCCTCGCCACCCGCGACGACGTCCCCAGGGCCGTACGCACCCTCGCCGCCGCGTTCGCCGACTACCCCG
CCACGCGCCACACCGTCGATCCGGACCGCCACATCGAGCGGGTCACCGAGCTGCAAGAACTCTTCCTCAC
GCGCGTCGGGCTCGACATCGGCAAGGTGTGGGTCGCGGACGACGGCGCCGCGGTGGCGGTCTGGACCACG
CCGGAGAGCGTCGAAGCGGGGGCGGTGTTCGCCGAGATCGGCCCGCGCATGGCCGAGTTGAGCGGTTCCC
GGCTGGCCGCGCAGCAACAGATGGAAGGCCTCCTGGCGCCGCACCGGCCCAAGGAGCCCGCGTGGTTCCT
GGCCACCGTCGGCGTCTCGCCCGACCACCAGGGCAAGGGTCTGGGCAGCGCCGTCGTGCTCCCCGGAGTG
GAGGCGGCCGAGCGCGCCGGGGTGCCCGCCTTCCTGGAGACCTCCGCGCCCCGCAACCTCCCCTTCTACG
AGCGGCTCGGCTTCACCGTCACCGCCGACGTCGAGGTGCCCGAAGGACCGCGCACCTGGTGCATGACCCG
CAAGCCCGGTGCCGGCGGCGGGTCCGGAGGAGAGGGCAGAGGAAGTCTCCTAACATGCGGTGACGTGGAG
GAGAATCCTGGCCCAATGAGCGAGCTGATTAAGGAGAACATGCACATGAAGCTGTACATGGAGGGCACCG
TGGACAACCATCACTTCAAGTGCACATCCGAGGGCGAAGGCAAGCCCTACGAGGGCACCCAGACCATGAG
AATCAAGGTGGTCGAGGGCGGCCCTCTCCCCTTCGCCTTCGACATCCTGGCTACTAGCTTCCTCTACGGC
AGCAAGACCTTCATCAACCACACCCAGGGCATCCCCGACTTCTTCAAGCAGTCCTTCCCTGAGGGCTTCA
CATGGGAGAGAGTCACCACATACGAGGACGGGGGCGTGCTGACCGCTACCCAGGACACCAGCCTCCAGGA
CGGCTGCCTCATCTACAACGTCAAGATCAGAGGGGTGAACTTCACATCCAACGGCCCTGTGATGCAGAAG
AAAACACTCGGCTGGGAGGCCTTCACCGAGACGCTGTACCCCGCTGACGGCGGCCTGGAAGGCAGAAACG
ACATGGCCCTGAAGCTCGTGGGCGGGAGCCATCTGATCGCAAACATCAAGACCACATATAGATCCAAGAA
ACCCGCTAAGAACCTCAAGATGCCTGGCGTCTACTATGTGGACTACAGACTGGAAAGAATCAAGGAGGCC
AACAACGAGACCTACGTCGAGCAGCACGAGGTGGCAGTGGCCAGATACTGCGACCTCCCTAGCAAACTGG
GGCACAAGCTTAATTGAGCGGCCGCTCAACCTCTGGATTACAAAATTTGTGAAAGATTGACTGGTATTCT
TAACTATGTTGCTCCTTTTACGCTATGTGGATACGCTGCTTTAATGCCTTTGTATCATGCTATTGCTTCC
CGTATGGCTTTCATTTTCTCCTCCTTGTATAAATCCTGGTTGCTGTCTCTTTATGAGGAGTTGTGGCCCG
TTGTCAGGCAACGTGGCGTGGTGTGCACTGTGTTTGCTGACGCAACCCCCACTGGTTGGGGCATTGCCAC
CACCTGTCAGCTCCTTTCCGGGACTTTCGCTTTCCCCCTCCCTATTGCCACGGCGGAACTCATCGCCGCC
TGCCTTGCCCGCTGCTGGACAGGGGCTCGGCTGTTGGGCACTGACAATTCCGTGGTGTTGTCGGGGAAAT
CATCGTCCTTTCCTTGGCTGCTCGCCTGTGTTGCCACCTGGATTCTGCGCGGGACGTCCTTCTGCTACGT
CCCTTCGGCCCTCAATCCAGCGGACCTTCCTTCCCGCGGCCTGCTGCCGGCTCTGCGGCCTCTTCCGCGT
CTACGCCTTCGCCCTCAGACGAGTCGGATCTCCCTTTGGGCCGCCTCCCCGCAGGTACCTTTAAGACCAA
TGACTTACAAGGCAGCTGTAGATCTTAGCCACTTTTTAAAAGAAAAGGGGGGACTGGAAGGGCTAATTCA
CTCCCAAAGAAGTCAAGATCTGCTTTTTGCCTGTACTGGGTCTCTCTGGTTAGACCAGAGTCTCTCTGGT
TAGACCAGATCTGAGCCTGGGAGCTCTCTGGCTAACTAGGGAACCCACTGCTTAAGCCTCAATAAAGCTT
GCCTTGAGTGCTTCAAGTAGTGTGTGCCCGTCTGTTGTGTGACTCTGGTAACTAGAGATCCCTCAGACCC
TTTTAGTCAGTGTGGAAAATCTCTAGCAGTTTAAACCCGCTGATCAGCCTCGACTGTGCCTTCTAGTTGC
CAGCCATCTGTTGTTTGCCCCTCCCCCGTGCCTTCCTTGACCCTGGAAGGTGCCACTCCCACTGTCCTTT
CCTAATAAAATGAGGAAATTGCATCGCATTGTCTGAGTAGGTGTCATTCTATTCTGGGGGGTGGGGTGGG
GCAGGACAGCAAGGGGGAGGATTGGGAAGTCAATAGCAGGCATGCTGGGGATGCGGTGGGCTCTATGGGC
GGCCGTTAATTAAGCTTTTGTTCCCTTTAGTGAGGGTTAATTGCGCGCTTGGCGTAATCATGGTCATAGC
TGTTTCCTGTGTGAAATTGTTATCCGCTCACAATTCCACACAACATACGAGCCGGGAGCATAAAGTGTAA
AGCCTGGGGTGCCTAATGAGTGAGCTAACTCACATTAATTGCGTTGCGCTCACTGCCCGCTTTCCAGTCG
GGAAACCTGTCGTGCCAGCTGCATTAATGAATCGGCCAACGCGCGGGGAGAGGCGGTTTGCGTATTGGGC
GCTCTTCCGCTTCCTCGCTCACTGACTCGCTGCGCTCGGTCGTTCGGCTGCGGCGAGCGGTATCAGCTCA
CTCAAAGGCGGTAATACGGTTATCCACAGAATCAGGGGATAACGCAGGAAAGAACATGTGAGCAAAAGGC
CAGCAAAAGGCCAGGAACCGTAAAAAGGCCGCGTTGCTGGCGTTTTTCCATAGGCTCCGCCCCCCTGACG
AGCATCACAAAAATCGACGCTCAAGTCAGAGGTGGCGAAACCCGACAGGACTATAAAGATACCAGGCGTT
TCCCCCTGGAAGCTCCCTCGTGCGCTCTCCTGTTCCGACCCTGCCGCTTACCGGATACCTGTCCGCCTTT
CTCCCTTCGGGAAGCGTGGCGCTTTCTCATAGCTCACGCTGTAGGTATCTCAGTTCGGTGTAGGTCGTTC
GCTCCAAGCTGGGCTGTGTGCACGAACCCCCCGTTCAGCCCGACCGCTGCGCCTTATCCGGTAACTATCG
TCTTGAGTCCAACCCGGTAAGACACGACTTATCGCCACTGGCAGCAGCCACTGGTAACAGGATTAGCAGA
GCGAGGTATGTAGGCGGTGCTACAGAGTTCTTGAAGTGGTGGCCTAACTACGGCTACACTAGAAGAACAG
TATTTGGTATCTGCGCTCTGCTGAAGCCAGTTACCTTCGGAAAAAGAGTTGGTAGCTCTTGATCCGGCAA
ACAAACCACCGCTGGTAGCGGTGGTTTTTTTGTTTGCAAGCAGCAGATTACGCGCAGAAAAAAAGGATCT
CAAGAAGATCCTTTGATCTTTTCTACGGGGTCTGACGCTCAGTGGAACGAAAACTCACGTTAAGGGATTT
TGGTCATGAGATTATCAAAAAGGATCTTCACCTAGATCCTTTTAAATTAAAAATGAAGTTTTAAATCAAT
CTAAAGTATATATGAGTAAACTTGGTCTGACAGTTACCAATGCTTAATCAGTGAGGCACCTATCTCAGCG
ATCTGTCTATTTCGTTCATCCATAGTTGCCTGACTCCCCGTCGTGTAGATAACTACGATACGGGAGGGCT
TACCATCTGGCCCCAGTGCTGCAATGATACCGCGAGACCCACGCTCACCGGCTCCAGATTTATCAGCAAT
AAACCAGCCAGCCGGAAGGGCCGAGCGCAGAAGTGGTCCTGCAACTTTATCCGCCTCCATCCAGTCTATT
AATTGTTGCCGGGAAGCTAGAGTAAGTAGTTCGCCAGTTAATAGTTTGCGCAACGTTGTTGCCATTGCTA
CAGGCATCGTGGTGTCACGCTCGTCGTTTGGTATGGCTTCATTCAGCTCCGGTTCCCAACGATCAAGGCG
AGTTACATGATCCCCCATGTTGTGCAAAAAAGCGGTTAGCTCCTTCGGTCCTCCGATCGTTGTCAGAAGT
AAGTTGGCCGCAGTGTTATCACTCATGGTTATGGCAGCACTGCATAATTCTCTTACTGTCATGCCATCCG
TAAGATGCTTTTCTGTGACTGGTGAGTACTCAACCAAGTCATTCTGAGAATAGTGTATGCGGCGACCGAG
TTGCTCTTGCCCGGCGTCAATACGGGATAATACCGCGCCACATAGCAGAACTTTAAAAGTGCTCATCATT
GGAAAACGTTCTTCGGGGCGAAAACTCTCAAGGATCTTACCGCTGTTGAGATCCAGTTCGATGTAACCCA
CTCGTGCACCCAACTGATCTTCAGCATCTTTTACTTTCACCAGCGTTTCTGGGTGAGCAAAAACAGGAAG
GCAAAATGCCGCAAAAAAGGGAATAAGGGCGACACGGAAATGTTGAATACTCATACTCTTCCTTTTTCAA
TATTATTGAAGCATTTATCAGGGTTATTGTCTCATGAGCGGATACATATTTGAATGTATTTAGAAAAATA
AACAAATAGGGGTTCCGCGCACATTTCCCCGAAAAGTGCCACCTAAATTGTAAGCGTTAATATTTTGTTA
AAATTCGCGTTAAATTTTTGTTAAATCAGCTCATTTTTTAACCAATAGGCCGAAATCGGCAAAATCCCTT
ATAAATCAAAAGAATAGACCGAGATAGGGT
[37 nt withheld, positions 8081-8117]
AAAGAACGTGGACTCCAACGTCAAAGG
[49 nt withheld, positions 8145-8193]
T
[91 nt withheld, positions 8195-8285]
G
[124 nt withheld, positions 8287-8410]
CCCATTCGCCATTCAGGCTGCGCAACTGTTGGGAAGGGCGATCGGTGCGGGCCTCTTCGCTATTACGCCA
GCTGGCGAAAGGGGGATGTGCTGCAAGGCGATTAAGTTGGGTAACGCCAGGGTTTTCCCAGTCACGACGT
TGTAAAACGACGGCCAGTGAGCGCGCGTAATACGACTCACTATAGGGCGAATTGACTAGTACATAACTTA
CGGTAAATGGCCCGCCTGGCTGACCGCCCA
Features (pLannotate 1.2.2; 28 found; start..end, strand, type, name):
    261..460     +  promoter       CMV promoter: human cytomegalovirus (CMV) immediate early promoter
    478..658     +  LTR            5' LTR (truncated): truncated 5' long terminal repeat (LTR) from HIV-1
    705..830     +  misc_feature   HIV-1 Ψ: packaging signal of human immunodeficiency virus type 1
    814..1152    +  CDS            HIV-1 gag (fragment): gag protein from human immunodeficiency virus 1; gag
   1329..1562    +  misc_feature   RRE: The Rev response element (RRE) of HIV-1 allows for Rev-dependent mRNA export from the nucleus to the cytoplasm.
   1939..2039    +  CDS            Rev (fragment): human immunodeficiency virus 1 (HIV-1) Rev protein; rev; enhances nuclear export of unspliced and incompletely spliced viral mRNAs
   2089..2206    +  misc_feature   cPPT/CTS: central polypurine tract and central termination sequence of HIV-1
   2281..2521    +  promoter       U6 promoter: RNA polymerase III promoter for human U6 snRNA
   2568..2635    +  misc_RNA       tracrRNA (fragment): trans-activating CRISPR RNA for the Streptococcus pyogenes CRISPR/Cas9 system
   2658..3157    +  promoter       PGK promoter: mouse phosphoglycerate kinase 1 promoter
   3197..3793    +  CDS            PuroR (fragment): puromycin N-acetyltransferase; pac from Streptomyces; confers resistance to puromycin
   3866..4564    +  CDS            TagBFP: TagBFP is a basic (constitutively fluorescent) blue fluorescent protein published in 2008, derived from Entacmaea quadricolor. It is reported to be a very rapidly-maturing monomer with very low acid sensitivity.
   4576..5162    +  misc_feature   WPRE: woodchuck hepatitis virus posttranscriptional regulatory element
   5156..5302    +  CDS            nef (fragment): NEF_HV1LA - Experimental evidence at protein level: Swiss-Prot protein existence level 1. Extracellular Nef protein targets CD4(+) T-lymphocytes for apoptosis by interacting with CXCR4 surface receptors. From Human immunodeficiency virus type 1 group M subtype B (isolate Lai) (HIV-1).
   5310..5488    +  LTR            5' LTR (truncated): truncated 5' long terminal repeat (LTR) from HIV-1
   5514..5625    +  polyA_signal   bGH poly(A) signal: bovine growth hormone polyadenylation signal
   5764..5782    -  promoter       T3 promoter: promoter for bacteriophage T3 RNA polymerase
   5827..5843    -  protein_bind   lac operator: The lac repressor binds to the lac operator to inhibit transcription in E. coli. This inhibition can be relieved by adding lactose or isopropyl-β-D-thiogalactopyranoside (IPTG). lac repressor encoded by lacI
   5851..5881    -  promoter       lac promoter: promoter for the E. coli lac operon
   5896..5917    -  protein_bind   CAP binding site: CAP binding activates transcription in the presence of cAMP. E. coli catabolite activator protein
   5930..6022    -  CDS            lacI (fragment): lac repressor; lacI; The lac repressor binds to the lac operator to inhibit transcription in E. coli. This inhibition can be relieved by adding lactose or isopropyl-β-D-thiogalactopyranoside (IPTG).
   6205..6793    -  rep_origin     ori: high-copy-number ColE1/pMB1/pBR322/pUC origin of replication
   6964..7824    -  CDS            AmpR: β-lactamase; bla; confers resistance to ampicillin, carbenicillin, and related antibiotics
   7825..7929    -  promoter       AmpR promoter: bla
   7982..8410    -  rep_origin     f1 ori (sequence partly withheld): f1 bacteriophage origin of replication; arrow indicates direction of (+) strand synthesis
   8415..8570    -  CDS            lacZα (fragment): LacZα fragment of β-galactosidase; lacZ fragment
   8578..8596    +  promoter       T7 promoter: promoter for bacteriophage T7 RNA polymerase
   8610..260     +  enhancer       CMV enhancer (across the origin): human cytomegalovirus immediate early enhancer
