[The description below was written by a language model from this plasmid's Addgene catalogue record and pLannotate feature annotations shown in this document.]
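Description:
pKLV2-U6gRNA5(CXCR4-E1(16))-PGKpuro2ABFP-W is an 8,650 bp HIV-1-based lentiviral transfer plasmid that delivers a single CRISPR guide RNA directed against a human CXCR4-associated target designated E1. It was made by inserting the guide spacer between the two BbsI sites of the parental pKLV2-U6gRNA5(BbsI)-PGKpuro2ABFP-W backbone, destroying both sites. In bacteria the plasmid replicates from a high-copy ColE1/pUC-type origin and is selected with ampicillin through the β-lactamase gene. An f1 origin and remnants of a lac/lacZα cloning region with T3 and T7 promoters are also present.

The viral genome is transcribed in packaging cells from a CMV enhancer/promoter fused to a truncated 5' LTR. It carries the Ψ packaging signal with a gag fragment, the RRE for Rev-dependent nuclear export, and the cPPT/CTS element. A truncated 3' LTR followed by a bGH polyadenylation signal closes the genome. Between the LTRs, a human U6 RNA polymerase III promoter drives the guide, which is fused to a Streptococcus pyogenes Cas9 scaffold (annotated as a tracrRNA fragment). Downstream, a mouse PGK promoter expresses puromycin N-acetyltransferase joined to TagBFP. The construct name indicates a 2A peptide linker between the two, although this is not separately annotated. A WPRE follows to enhance transcript expression.

Transduced cells can therefore be selected with puromycin or tracked and sorted by blue fluorescence. The vector does not encode Cas9, so the nuclease must be supplied separately, for example by using Cas9-expressing cells. The associated publication concerns the BAF complex in human T-cell acute lymphoblastic leukemia. The record does not explain what the E1 designation refers to.
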