Addgene plasmid #200479: pKLV2-U6gRNA5(CXCR4-E1(16))-PGKpuro2ABFP-W
Purpose: Lentiviral vector expressing gRNA targeting human CXCR4-E1
Depositing lab: Kosuke Yusa. Depositing organization: Kyoto University, Institute for Life and Medical Sciences. Publication: Canonical BAF complex regulates the oncogenic program in human T-cell acute lymphoblastic leukemia. Aoki K, Hyuga M, Tarumoto Y, Nishibuchi G, Ueda A, Ochi Y, Sugino S, Mikami T, Kobushi H, Kato I, Akahane K, Inukai T, Takaori-Kondo A, Takita J, Ogawa S, Yusa K. Blood. 2023 Nov 3:blood.2023020857. doi: 10.1182/blood.2023020857. PubMed 37922452.
Backbone
  Vector backbone: pKLV2-U6gRNA5(BbsI)-PGKpuro2ABFP-W
  Backbone manufacturer: addgene
  Backbone size w/o insert (bp): 8648
  Total vector size (bp): 8650
  Vector type: Lentiviral
  Selectable markers: Puromycin
Growth in bacteria
  Bacterial resistance: Ampicillin, 100 μg/mL
  Growth temperature: 37°C
  Growth strain: NEB Stable
  Copy number: Unknown
Gene/Insert
  Gene/Insert name: CXCR4-E1(16)
  gRNA/shRNA sequence: GCCAATCGTGCTGGTAGTG
  Species: H. sapiens (human)
  Entrez Gene: CXCR4 (a.k.a. CD184, D2S201E, FB22, HM89, HSY3RR, LAP-3, LAP3, LCR1, LESTR, NPY3R, NPYR, NPYRL, NPYY3R, WHIM, WHIMS, WHIMS1)
  Cloning method: Restriction Enzyme; 5′ cloning site BbsI (destroyed during cloning); 3′ cloning site BbsI (destroyed during cloning)
  Sequencing primers: 5′ AGATAATTAGAATTAATTTGACTG
Terms and licenses: Academic/Nonprofit Terms; Industry Terms: Not Available to Industry
How to cite: pKLV2-U6gRNA5(CXCR4-E1(16))-PGKpuro2ABFP-W was a gift from Kosuke Yusa (Addgene plasmid # 200479 ; http://n2t.net/addgene:200479 ; RRID:Addgene_200479)
